>Addgene plasmid #26996 | pCI Flag Smad3 LC WT | addgene partial sequence | sequence record 33221 | 26996 with LNCX
GCGGTAGTTTATCACAGTTAAATTGCTAACGCAGTCAGTGCTTCTGACACAACAGTCTCGAACTTAAGCT
GCAGAAGTTGGTCGTGAGGCACTGGGCAGGTAAGTATCAAGGTTACAAGACAGGTTTAAGGAGACCAATA
GAAACTGGGCTTGTCGAGACAGAGAAGACTCTTGCGTTTCTGATAGGCACCTATTGGTCTTACTGACATC
CACTTTGCCTTTCTCTCCACAGGTGTCCACTCCCAGTTCAATTACAGCTCTTAAGGCTAGAGTACTTAAT
ACGACTCACTATAGGCTAGCCTCGAGACCATGGACTATAAGGATGACGATGACAAAGAATTCACGCGTGG
TACCTCTAGACCAGTTCTACCTCCTGTGTTGGTGCCACGCCACACAGAGATCCCGGCCGAGTTCCCCCCA
CTGGACGACTACAGCCATTCCATCCCCGAAAACACTAACTTCCCCGCAGGCATCGAGCCCCAGAGCAATA
TTCCAGAGACCCCACCCCCTGGCTACCTGAGTGAAGATGGAGAAACCAGTGACCACCAGATGAACCACAG
CATGGACGCAGGTTCTCCAAACCTATCCCCGAATCCGATGTCCCCAGCACATAATAACTTGGACCTGCAG
CCAGTTACCTACTGCGAGCCGGCCTTCTGGTGCTCCATCTCCTACTACGAGCTGAACCAGCGCGTCGGGG
AGACATTCCACGCCTCGCAGCCATCCATGACTGTGGATGGCTTCACCGACCCCTCCAATTCGGAGCGCTT
CTGCCTAGGGCTGCTCTCCAATGTCAACAGGAATGCAGCAGTGGA
