[The description below was written by a language model from this plasmid's Addgene catalogue record.]
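Description:
pCI Flag Smad3 LC WT is a mammalian expression plasmid built on the pCI backbone (about 4 kb without insert). It is maintained in E. coli as a high-copy plasmid under ampicillin selection. The record does not list the promoter or other regulatory elements. pCI vectors generally drive expression from the CMV immediate-early enhancer/promoter, with a chimeric intron upstream of the cloning site and an SV40 late polyadenylation signal. The use of a T7 primer for 5′ sequencing fits the T7 promoter that flanks the polylinker in this vector family. No mammalian selection marker is recorded, so the plasmid is best suited to transient transfection.

The insert is a roughly 880 bp fragment of human SMAD3 encoding amino acids 133–425, cloned between XbaI and NotI sites that both remain intact. It carries an N-terminal Flag epitope tag for immunodetection and immunoprecipitation. This truncation removes the N-terminal MH1 DNA-binding domain and keeps the remainder of the protein through its C-terminus. The "LC" in the name most likely stands for the linker plus C-terminal (MH2) region, and "WT" suggests that the retained sequence carries no point mutations, though the record does not define either term.

The associated publication reports that the ubiquitin ligase Nedd4L targets activated Smad2/3 to limit TGF-β signaling. The construct was therefore probably used to express a tagged Smad3 linker–MH2 fragment in cultured mammalian cells, for example to map binding, phosphorylation or ubiquitination determinants, possibly alongside mutant versions. The record does not describe the specific experiments.
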