Addgene plasmid #26996: pCI Flag Smad3 LC WT
Depositing lab: Joan Massague. Depositing organization: Memorial Sloan-Kettering Cancer Center. Publication: Ubiquitin ligase Nedd4L targets activated Smad2/3 to limit TGF-beta signaling. Gao S, Alarcon C, Sapkota G, Rahman S, Chen PY, Goerner N, Macias MJ, Erdjument-Bromage H, Tempst P, Massague J. Mol Cell. 2009 Nov 13. 36(3):457-68. 10.1016/j.molcel.2009.09.043 PubMed 19917253.
Backbone
  Vector backbone: pCI
  Backbone size w/o insert (bp): 4000
  Vector type: Mammalian Expression
Growth in bacteria
  Bacterial resistance: Ampicillin, 100 μg/mL
  Growth temperature: 37°C
  Growth strain: DH5alpha
  Copy number: High Copy
Gene/Insert
  Gene/Insert name: Smad3
  Species: H. sapiens (human)
  Insert size (bp): 880
  Mutation: aa 133-425
  Entrez Gene: SMAD3 (a.k.a. HSPC193, HsT17436, JV15-2, LDS1C, LDS3, MADH3, hMAD-3, hSMAD3, mad3)
  Tag / fusion protein: Flag (N terminal on insert)
  Cloning method: Restriction Enzyme; 5′ cloning site XbaI (not destroyed); 3′ cloning site NotI (not destroyed)
  Sequencing primers: 5′ T7; 3′ EBV-rev
Terms and licenses: Academic/Nonprofit Terms; Industry Terms: Not Available to Industry
How to cite: pCI Flag Smad3 LC WT was a gift from Joan Massague (Addgene plasmid # 26996 ; http://n2t.net/addgene:26996 ; RRID:Addgene_26996)
